Addgene plasmid #99070: pRRG45-GluR1
Purpose: dsRNA and riboprobe synthesis for Schmidtea mediterranea GluR1 (Glutamate receptor 1)
Depositing lab: Phillip Newmark. Depositing organization: University of Illinois at Urbana-Champaign. Publication: Follistatin antagonizes activin signaling and acts with notum to direct planarian head regeneration. Roberts-Galbraith RH, Newmark PA. Proc Natl Acad Sci U S A. 2013 Jan 22;110(4):1363-8. doi: 10.1073/pnas.1214053110. Epub 2013 Jan 7. PubMed 23297191.
Backbone
  Vector backbone: pJC53.2
  Backbone manufacturer: Phillip Newmark (Addgene plasmid # 26536)
  Backbone size w/o insert (bp): 3240
  Vector type: T/A Cloning Vector for dsRNA generation and the generation of sense and anti-sense probes
Growth in bacteria
  Bacterial resistance: Ampicillin and Kanamycin, 100 & 50 μg/mL
  Growth temperature: 37°C
  Growth strain: DH5alpha
  Copy number: High Copy
Gene/Insert
  Gene/Insert name: GluR1 (Glutamate receptor 1) in situ probe (alt names: KY348664.1 (Genbank); dd_Smed_v6_16476_0_1)
  Species: Schmidtea mediterranea
  Insert size (bp): 549
  Cloning method: Restriction Enzyme; 5′ cloning site Eam1105I (destroyed during cloning); 3′ cloning site Eam1105I (destroyed during cloning)
  Sequencing primers: 5′ Sp6; 3′ T3
Terms and licenses: Academic/Nonprofit Terms; Industry Terms: Not Available to Industry
Depositor comments: Cloning primers: F-GTTATCGGAAGCGACGACAT, R-TGGATGACACCGAGCTATTG
How to cite: pRRG45-GluR1 was a gift from Phillip Newmark (Addgene plasmid # 99070 ; http://n2t.net/addgene:99070 ; RRID:Addgene_99070)
