[The description below was written by a language model from this plasmid's Addgene catalogue record and pLannotate feature annotations shown in this document.]
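Description:
pRRG45-GluR1 is a small bacterial plasmid built on pJC53.2, a T/A cloning vector designed for in vitro synthesis of double-stranded RNA and of sense or antisense riboprobes. It carries a 549 bp fragment of the Schmidtea mediterranea (planarian) GluR1 glutamate receptor 1 transcript, amplified by PCR and inserted at the vector's Eam1105I-generated T-overhang sites, which were destroyed in the process. The plasmid is propagated in E. coli from a high-copy ColE1/pUC-type origin and carries both a kanamycin/neomycin phosphotransferase gene and a β-lactamase gene, so it can be selected with kanamycin and ampicillin. The sequenced record is about 3.8 kb, consistent with the stated backbone plus insert. The annotation also picks up a short M13 origin fragment and a partial Tn5 transposase fragment upstream of the kanamycin marker. These appear to be non-functional remnants of the backbone's construction.

The functional core is a symmetrical arrangement of phage RNA polymerase promoters around the cloning site. On one side a T7 promoter is followed by an SP6 promoter, both pointing inward. On the other side, T3 and T7 promoters point inward from the opposite direction. The whole unit is bracketed by two T7 terminators. Transcription with T7 polymerase therefore yields both strands of the insert, which can anneal to form dsRNA for RNA interference. SP6 or T3 polymerase each transcribes a single strand, giving strand-specific probes, though which of them yields the antisense probe depends on insert orientation, which the record does not state. The construct is intended for knockdown of GluR1 and for detecting its expression by in situ hybridization in planarians. There is no promoter for protein expression, and the insert is a gene fragment rather than a full coding sequence.
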