Features (pLannotate 1.2.2; 12 found; start..end, strand, type, name):
      9..597     +  rep_origin     ori: high-copy-number ColE1/pMB1/pBR322/pUC origin of replication
    780..827     -  terminator     T7 terminator: transcription terminator for bacteriophage T7 RNA polymerase
    841..859     +  promoter       T7 promoter: promoter for bacteriophage T7 RNA polymerase
    863..881     +  promoter       SP6 promoter: promoter for bacteriophage SP6 RNA polymerase
   1449..1467    -  promoter       T3 promoter: promoter for bacteriophage T3 RNA polymerase
   1471..1489    -  promoter       T7 promoter: promoter for bacteriophage T7 RNA polymerase
   1503..1550    +  terminator     T7 terminator: transcription terminator for bacteriophage T7 RNA polymerase
   1557..1623    +  rep_origin     M13 ori (fragment): M13 bacteriophage origin of replication; arrow indicates direction of (+) strand synthesis
   1626..1925    +  CDS            tnpA (fragment): TN5P_ECOLX - Also known as tnp. Experimental evidence at protein level: Swiss-Prot protein existence level 1. Mediates transposition of transposon Tn5 by a 'cut and paste' mechanism. First, the monomeric transposase binds the 19 bp inverted DNA repeats flanking the transposon. Then, dimerization of the DNA- bound transposase creates a synaptic DNA complex. After nicking of the first DNA strand, excision of the transposon proceeds through a series of intermediates. The transposase then mediates the insertion of the transposon at a new site by strand transfer. The activity of the wild- type tran
   1957..2748    +  CDS            neo: KKA2_KLEPN - Also known as kan, nptII. Experimental evidence at protein level: Swiss-Prot protein existence level 1. Resistance to kanamycin, neomycin, paromomycin, ribostamycin, butirosin and gentamicin B. From Klebsiella pneumoniae.
   2752..2768    +  promoter       AmpR promoter (fragment): bla
   2769..3629    +  CDS            AmpR: β-lactamase; bla; confers resistance to ampicillin, carbenicillin, and related antibiotics
>Addgene plasmid #99070 | pRRG45-GluR1 | addgene full sequence | sequence record 191822 | Addgene NGS Result
GGATCTTCTTGAGATCCTTTTTTTCTGCGCGTAATCTGCTGCTTGCAAACAAAAAAACCACCGCTACCAG
CGGTGGTTTGTTTGCCGGATCAAGAGCTACCAACTCTTTTTCCGAAGGTAACTGGCTTCAGCAGAGCGCA
GATACCAAATACTGTTCTTCTAGTGTAGCCGTAGTTAGGCCACCACTTCAAGAACTCTGTAGCACCGCCT
ACATACCTCGCTCTGCTAATCCTGTTACCAGTGGCTGCTGCCAGTGGCGATAAGTCGTGTCTTACCGGGT
TGGACTCAAGACGATAGTTACCGGATAAGGCGCAGCGGTCGGGCTGAACGGGGGGTTCGTGCACACAGCC
CAGCTTGGAGCGAACGACCTACACCGAACTGAGATACCTACAGCGTGAGCTATGAGAAAGCGCCACGCTT
CCCGAAGGGAGAAAGGCGGACAGGTATCCGGTAAGCGGCAGGGTCGGAACAGGAGAGCGCACGAGGGAGC
TTCCAGGGGGAAACGCCTGGTATCTTTATAGTCCTGTCGGGTTTCGCCACCTCTGACTTGAGCGTCGATT
TTTGTGATGCTCGTCAGGGGGGCGGAGCCTATGGAAAAACGCCAGCAACGCGGCCTTTTTACGGTTCCTG
GCCTTTTGCTGGCCTTTTGCTCACATGTTCTTTCCTGCGTTATCCCCTGATTCTGTGGATAACCGTATTA
CCGCCTTTGAGTGAGCTGATACCGCTCGCCGCAGCCGAACGACCGAGCGCAGCGAGTCAGTGAGCGAGGA
AGCACGCGTCAAAAAACCCCTCAAGACCCGTTTAGAGGCCCCAAGGGGTTATGCTAGGCGCGCCGGATCC
TAATACGACTCACTATAGGGAGATTTAGGTGACACTATAGAAGTGACCTTGTTATCGGAAGCGACGACAT
TGGCAGTCACATGGATGCTCCGGTCGTGTCTATGAAGGAATGGAATCAGTATTCGAGTTCAGAAATCACA
AATATCCCTTCCGTGAGACCAACCTCGAGTGACTACATTGAGTCTGTTGTCAGTTTTATCAACAGCCTAA
ATTCAACAAGAGACTCTATCCTTATTCTTTACTCTGCAAATTTTGACGCTAGCCTATTGTTTCCATCATT
GAATTCCGGGACCTTCATTCCGGTATTTATGAAAGAAGTGAATTACACCAATACTGAAGAAGTTATGCAA
TTTATTAAGCAACTTCGAGTTTCCGAGATTATTTTGGCCTCAGAATTTGATCTCGTTAGCATAGTTATAA
ATCAGGCCATATTATCAAACACCCTCAACGGGGTATATCACTGGTTTGTGGTCAGCAAGGATCTTGAAAT
CTTTACCTGTAATAAGTGCAAATCTGGAAGTTTCTTTCTCTTTCATAAAAAGATTGATGATATTCCACTT
TTTGACAAGATCAAGACCATCAATAGCTCGGTGTCATCCAAAGGTCTCCCTTTAGTGAGGGTTAATTCTC
CCTATAGTGAGTCGTATTAGGATCCGGCGCGCCTAGCATAACCCCTTGGGGCCTCTAAACGGGTCTTGAG
GGGTTTTTTGACGCGTCGATTTCGGCCTATTGGTTAAAAAATGAGCTGATTTAACAAAAATTTAACGCGA
ATTTTAACAAAATTCAGGGCGCAAGGGCTGCTAAAGGAAGCGGAACACGTAGAAAGCCAGTCCGCAGAAA
CGGTGCTGACCCCGGATGAATGTCAGCTACTGGGCTATCTGGACAAGGGAAAACGCAAGCGCAAAGAGAA
AGCAGGTAGCTTGCAGTGGGCTTACATGGCGATAGCTAGACTGGGCGGTTTTATGGACAGCAAGCGAACC
GGAATTGCCAGCTGGGGCGCCCTCTGGTAAGGTTGGGAAGCCCTGCAAAGTAAACTGGATGGCTTTCTTG
CCGCCAATGATCTGATGGCGCAGGGGATCAAGATCTGATCAAGAGACAGGATGAGGATCGTTTCGCATGA
TTGAACAAGATGGATTGCACGCAGGTTCTCCGGCCGCTTGGGTGGAGAGGCTATTCGGCTATGACTGGGC
ACAACAGACAATCGGCTGCTCTGATGCCGCCGTGTTCCGGCTGTCAGCGCAGGGGCGCCCGGTTCTTTTT
GTCAAGACCGACCTGTCCGGTGCCCTGAATGAACTGCAGGACGAGGCAGCGCGGCTATCGTGGCTGGCCA
CGACGGGCGTTCCTTGCGCAGCTGTGCTCGACGTTGTCACTGAAGCGGGAAGGGACTGGCTGCTATTGGG
CGAAGTGCCGGGGCAGGATCTCCTGTCATCCCACCTTGCTCCTGCCGAGAAAGTATCCATCATGGCTGAT
GCAATGCGGCGGCTGCATACGCTTGATCCGGCTACCTGCCCATTCGACCACCAAGCGAAACATCGCATCG
AGCGAGCACGTACTCGGATGGAAGCCGGTCTTGTCGATCAGGATGATCTGGACGAAGAGCATCAGGGGCT
CGCGCCAGCCGAACTGTTCGCCAGGCTCAAGGCGCGCATGCCCGACGGCGAGGATCTCGTCGTGACCCAT
GGCGATGCCTGCTTGCCGAATATCATGGTGGAAAATGGCCGCTTTTCTGGATTCATCGACTGTGGCCGGC
TGGGTGTGGCGGACCGCTATCAGGACATAGCGTTGGCTACCCGTGATATTGCTGAAGAGCTTGGCGGCGA
ATGGGCTGACCGCTTCCTCGTGCTTTACGGTATCGCCGCTCCCGATTCGCAGCGCATCGCCTTCTATCGC
CTTCTTGACGAGTTCTTCTGAATTGAAAAAGGAAGAGTATGAGTATTCAACATTTCCGTGTCGCCCTTAT
TCCCTTTTTTGCGGCATTTTGCCTTCCTGTTTTTGCTCACCCAGAAACGCTGGTGAAAGTAAAAGATGCT
GAAGATCAGTTGGGTGCACGAGTGGGTTACATCGAACTGGATCTCAACAGCGGTAAGATCCTTGAGAGTT
TTCGCCCCGAAGAACGTTTTCCAATGATGAGCACTTTTAAAGTTCTGCTATGTGGCGCGGTATTATCCCG
TATTGACGCCGGGCAAGAGCAACTCGGTCGCCGCATACACTATTCTCAGAATGACTTGGTTGAGTACTCA
CCAGTCACAGAAAAGCATCTTACGGATGGCATGACAGTAAGAGAATTATGCAGTGCTGCCATAACCATGA
GTGATAACACTGCGGCCAACTTACTTCTGACAACGATCGGAGGACCGAAGGAGCTAACCGCTTTTTTGCA
CAACATGGGGGATCATGTAACTCGCCTTGATCGTTGGGAACCGGAGCTGAATGAAGCCATACCAAACGAC
GAGCGTGACACCACGATGCCTGTAGCAATGGCAACAACGTTGCGCAAACTATTAACTGGCGAACTACTTA
CTCTAGCTTCCCGGCAACAATTAATAGACTGGATGGAGGCGGATAAAGTTGCAGGACCACTTCTGCGCTC
GGCCCTTCCGGCTGGCTGGTTTATTGCTGATAAATCTGGAGCCGGTGAGCGTGGGTCTCGCGGTATCATT
GCAGCACTGGGGCCAGATGGTAAGCCCTCCCGTATCGTAGTTATCTACACGACGGGGAGCCAGGCAACTA
TGGATGAACGAAATAGACAGATCGCTGAGATAGGTGCCTCACTGATTAAGCATTGGTAACTGTCAGACCA
AGTTTACTCATATATACTTTAGATTGATTTAAAACTTCATTTTTAATTTAAAAGGATCTAGGTGAAGATC
CTTTTTGATAATCTCATGACCAAAATCCCTTAACGTGAGTTTTCGTTCCACTGAGCGTCAGACCCCGTAG
AAAAGATCAAA
